>Addgene plasmid #76298 | DSTYK gRNA (BRDN0001146496) | addgene full sequence | sequence record 185570 | Addgene Assembled Sequence
CCCGGGTGCAAAGATGGATAAAGTTTTAAACAGAGAGGAATCTTTGCAGCTAATGGACCTTCTAGGTCTT
GAAAGGAGTGGGAATTGGCTCCGGTGCCCGTCAGTGGGCAGAGCGCACATCGCCCACAGTCCCCGAGAAG
TTGGGGGGAGGGGTCGGCAATTGATCCGGTGCCTAGAGAAGGTGGCGCGGGGTAAACTGGGAAAGTGATG
TCGTGTACTGGCTCCGCCTTTTTCCCGAGGGTGGGGGAGAACCGTATATAAGTGCAGTAGTCGCCGTGAA
CGTTCTTTTTCGCAACGGGTTTGCCGCCAGAACACAGGTAAGTGCCGTGTGTGGTTCCCGCGGGCCTGGC
CTCTTTACGGGTTATGGCCCTTGCGTGCCTTGAATTACTTCCACCTGGCTGCAGTACGTGATTCTTGATC
CCGAGCTTCGGGTTGGAAGTGGGTGGGAGAGTTCGAGGCCTTGCGCTTAAGGAGCCCCTTCGCCTCGTGC
TTGAGTTGAGGCCTGGCCTGGGCGCTGGGGCCGCCGCGTGCGAATCTGGTGGCACCTTCGCGCCTGTCTC
GCTGCTTTCGATAAGTCTCTAGCCATTTAAAATTTTTGATGACCTGCTGCGACGCTTTTTTTCTGGCAAG
ATAGTCTTGTAAATGCGGGCCAAGATCTGCACACTGGTATTTCGGTTTTTGGGGCCGCGGGCGGCGACGG
GGCCCGTGCGTCCCAGCGCACATGTTCGGCGAGGCGGGGCCTGCGAGCGCGGCCACCGAGAATCGGACGG
GGGTAGTCTCAAGCTGGCCGGCCTGCTCTGGTGCCTGGCCTCGCGCCGCCGTGTATCGCCCCGCCCTGGG
CGGCAAGGCTGGCCCGGTCGGCACCAGTTGCGTGAGCGGAAAGATGGCCGCTTCCCGGCCCTGCTGCAGG
GAGCTCAAAATGGAGGACGCGGCGCTCGGGAGAGCGGGCGGGTGAGTCACCCACACAAAGGAAAAGGGCC
TTTCCGTCCTCAGCCGTCGCTTCATGTGACTCCACGGAGTACCGGGCGCCGTCCAGGCACCTCGATTAGT
TCTCGAGCTTTTGGAGTACGTCGTCTTTAGGTTGGGGGGAGGGGTTTTATGCGATGGAGTTTCCCCACAC
TGAGTGGGTGGAGACTGAAGTTAGGCCAGCTTGGCACTTGATGTAATTCTCCTTGGAATTTGCCCTTTTT
GAGTTTGGATCTTGGTTCATTCTCAAGCCTCAGACAGTGGTTCAAAGTTTTTTTCTTCCATTTCAGGTGT
CGTGACGTACGGCCACCATGACCGAGTACAAGCCCACGGTGCGCCTCGCCACCCGCGACGACGTCCCCAG
GGCCGTACGCACCCTCGCCGCCGCGTTCGCCGACTACCCCGCCACGCGCCACACCGTCGATCCGGACCGC
CACATCGAGCGGGTCACCGAGCTGCAAGAACTCTTCCTCACGCGCGTCGGGCTCGACATCGGCAAGGTGT
GGGTCGCGGACGACGGCGCCGCCGTGGCGGTCTGGACCACGCCGGAGAGCGTCGAAGCGGGGGCGGTGTT
CGCCGAGATCGGCCCGCGCATGGCCGAGTTGAGCGGTTCCCGGCTGGCCGCGCAGCAACAGATGGAAGGC
CTCCTGGCGCCGCACCGGCCCAAGGAGCCCGCGTGGTTCCTGGCCACCGTCGGAGTCTCGCCCGACCACC
AGGGCAAGGGTCTGGGCAGCGCCGTCGTGCTCCCCGGAGTGGAGGCGGCCGAGCGCGCCGGGGTGCCCGC
CTTCCTGGAGACCTCCGCGCCCCGCAACCTCCCCTTCTACGAGCGGCTCGGCTTCACCGTCACCGCCGAC
GTCGAGGTGCCCGAAGGACCGCGCACCTGGTGCATGACCCGCAAGCCCGGTGCCTGAACGCGTTAAGTCG
ACAATCAACCTCTGGATTACAAAATTTGTGAAAGATTGACTGGTATTCTTAACTATGTTGCTCCTTTTAC
GCTATGTGGATACGCTGCTTTAATGCCTTTGTATCATGCTATTGCTTCCCGTATGGCTTTCATTTTCTCC
TCCTTGTATAAATCCTGGTTGCTGTCTCTTTATGAGGAGTTGTGGCCCGTTGTCAGGCAACGTGGCGTGG
TGTGCACTGTGTTTGCTGACGCAACCCCCACTGGTTGGGGCATTGCCACCACCTGTCAGCTCCTTTCCGG
GACTTTCGCTTTCCCCCTCCCTATTGCCACGGCGGAACTCATCGCCGCCTGCCTTGCCCGCTGCTGGACA
GGGGCTCGGCTGTTGGGCACTGACAATTCCGTGGTGTTGTCGGGGAAATCATCGTCCTTTCCTTGGCTGC
TCGCCTGTGTTGCCACCTGGATTCTGCGCGGGACGTCCTTCTGCTACGTCCCTTCGGCCCTCAATCCAGC
GGACCTTCCTTCCCGCGGCCTGCTGCCGGCTCTGCGGCCTCTTCCGCGTCTTCGCCTTCGCCCTCAGACG
AGTCGGATCTCCCTTTGGGCCGCCTCCCCGCGTCGACTTTAAGACCAATGACTTACAAGGCAGCTGTAGA
TCTTAGCCACTTTTTAAAAGAAAAGGGGGGACTGGAAGGGCTAATTCACTCCCAACGAAGACAAGATCTG
CTTTTTGCTTGTACTGGGTCTCTCTGGTTAGACCAGATCTGAGCCTGGGAGCTCTCTGGCTAACTAGGGA
ACCCACTGCTTAAGCCTCAATAAAGCTTGCCTTGAGTGCTTCAAGTAGTGTGTGCCCGTCTGTTGTGTGA
CTCTGGTAACTAGAGATCCCTCAGACCCTTTTAGTCAGTGTGGAAAATCTCTAGCAGTACGTATAGTAGT
TCATGTCATCTTATTATTCAGTATTTATAACTTGCAAAGAAATGAATATCAGAGAGTGAGAGGAACTTGT
TTATTGCAGCTTATAATGGTTACAAATAAAGCAATAGCATCACAAATTTCACAAATAAAGCATTTTTTTC
ACTGCATTCTAGTTGTGGTTTGTCCAAACTCATCAATGTATCTTATCATGTCTGGCTCTAGCTATCCCGC
CCCTAACTCCGCCCATCCCGCCCCTAACTCCGCCCAGTTCCGCCCATTCTCCGCCCCATGGCTGACTAAT
TTTTTTTATTTATGCAGAGGCCGAGGCCGCCTCGGCCTCTGAGCTATTCCAGAAGTAGTGAGGAGGCTTT
TTTGGAGGCCTAGGGACGTACCCAATTCGCCCTATAGTGAGTCGTATTACGCGCGCTCACTGGCCGTCGT
TTTACAACGTCGTGACTGGGAAAACCCTGGCGTTACCCAACTTAATCGCCTTGCAGCACATCCCCCTTTC
GCCAGCTGGCGTAATAGCGAAGAGGCCCGCACCGATCGCCCTTCCCAACAGTTGCGCAGCCTGAATGGCG
AATGGG
[124 nt withheld, positions 3367-3490]
C
[91 nt withheld, positions 3492-3582]
A
[49 nt withheld, positions 3584-3632]
CCTTTGACGTTGGAGTCCACGTTCTTT
[37 nt withheld, positions 3660-3696]
ACCCTATCTCGGTCTATTCTTTTGATTTATAAGGGATTTTGCCGATTTCGGCCTATTGGTTAAAAAATGA
GCTGATTTAACAAAAATTTAACGCGAATTTTAACAAAATATTAACGCTTACAATTTAGGTGGCACTTTTC
GGGGAAATGTGCGCGGAACCCCTATTTGTTTATTTTTCTAAATACATTCAAATATGTATCCGCTCATGAG
ACAATAACCCTGATAAATGCTTCAATAATATTGAAAAAGGAAGAGTATGAGTATTCAACATTTCCGTGTC
GCCCTTATTCCCTTTTTTGCGGCATTTTGCCTTCCTGTTTTTGCTCACCCAGAAACGCTGGTGAAAGTAA
AAGATGCTGAAGATCAGTTGGGTGCACGAGTGGGTTACATCGAACTGGATCTCAACAGCGGTAAGATCCT
TGAGAGTTTTCGCCCCGAAGAACGTTTTCCAATGATGAGCACTTTTAAAGTTCTGCTATGTGGCGCGGTA
TTATCCCGTATTGACGCCGGGCAAGAGCAACTCGGTCGCCGCATACACTATTCTCAGAATGACTTGGTTG
AGTACTCACCAGTCACAGAAAAGCATCTTACGGATGGCATGACAGTAAGAGAATTATGCAGTGCTGCCAT
AACCATGAGTGATAACACTGCGGCCAACTTACTTCTGACAACGATCGGAGGACCGAAGGAGCTAACCGCT
TTTTTGCACAACATGGGGGATCATGTAACTCGCCTTGATCGTTGGGAACCGGAGCTGAATGAAGCCATAC
CAAACGACGAGCGTGACACCACGATGCCTGTAGCAATGGCAACAACGTTGCGCAAACTATTAACTGGCGA
ACTACTTACTCTAGCTTCCCGGCAACAATTAATAGACTGGATGGAGGCGGATAAAGTTGCAGGACCACTT
CTGCGCTCGGCCCTTCCGGCTGGCTGGTTTATTGCTGATAAATCTGGAGCCGGTGAGCGTGGGTCTCGCG
GTATCATTGCAGCACTGGGGCCAGATGGTAAGCCCTCCCGTATCGTAGTTATCTACACGACGGGGAGTCA
GGCAACTATGGATGAACGAAATAGACAGATCGCTGAGATAGGTGCCTCACTGATTAAGCATTGGTAACTG
TCAGACCAAGTTTACTCATATATACTTTAGATTGATTTAAAACTTCATTTTTAATTTAAAAGGATCTAGG
TGAAGATCCTTTTTGATAATCTCATGACCAAAATCCCTTAACGTGAGTTTTCGTTCCACTGAGCGTCAGA
CCCCGTAGAAAAGATCAAAGGATCTTCTTGAGATCCTTTTTTTCTGCGCGTAATCTGCTGCTTGCAAACA
AAAAAACCACCGCTACCAGCGGTGGTTTGTTTGCCGGATCAAGAGCTACCAACTCTTTTTCCGAAGGTAA
CTGGCTTCAGCAGAGCGCAGATACCAAATACTGTTCTTCTAGTGTAGCCGTAGTTAGGCCACCACTTCAA
GAACTCTGTAGCACCGCCTACATACCTCGCTCTGCTAATCCTGTTACCAGTGGCTGCTGCCAGTGGCGAT
AAGTCGTGTCTTACCGGGTTGGACTCAAGACGATAGTTACCGGATAAGGCGCAGCGGTCGGGCTGAACGG
GGGGTTCGTGCACACAGCCCAGCTTGGAGCGAACGACCTACACCGAACTGAGATACCTACAGCGTGAGCT
ATGAGAAAGCGCCACGCTTCCCGAAGGGAGAAAGGCGGACAGGTATCCGGTAAGCGGCAGGGTCGGAACA
GGAGAGCGCACGAGGGAGCTTCCAGGGGGAAACGCCTGGTATCTTTATAGTCCTGTCGGGTTTCGCCACC
TCTGACTTGAGCGTCGATTTTTGTGATGCTCGTCAGGGGGGCGGAGCCTATGGAAAAACGCCAGCAACGC
GGCCTTTTTACGGTTCCTGGCCTTTTGCTGGCCTTTTGCTCACATGTTCTTTCCTGCGTTATCCCCTGAT
TCTGTGGATAACCGTATTACCGCCTTTGAGTGAGCTGATACCGCTCGCCGCAGCCGAACGACCGAGCGCA
GCGAGTCAGTGAGCGAGGAAGCGGAAGAGCGCCCAATACGCAAACCGCCTCTCCCCGCGCGTTGGCCGAT
TCATTAATGCAGCTGGCACGACAGGTTTCCCGACTGGAAAGCGGGCAGTGAGCGCAACGCAATTAATGTG
AGTTAGCTCACTCATTAGGCACCCCAGGCTTTACACTTTATGCTTCCGGCTCGTATGTTGTGTGGAATTG
TGAGCGGATAACAATTTCACACAGGAAACAGCTATGACCATGATTACGCCAAGCGCGCAATTAACCCTCA
CTAAAGGGAACAAAAGCTGGAGCTGCAAGCTTAATGTAGTCTTATGCAATACTCTTGTAGTCTTGCAACA
TGGTAACGATGAGTTAGCAACATGCCTTACAAGGAGAGAAAAAGCACCGTGCATGCCGATTGGTGGAAGT
AAGGTGGTACGATCGTGCCTTATTAGGAAGGCAACAGACGGGTCTGACATGGATTGGACGAACCACTGAA
TTGCCGCATTGCAGAGATATTGTATTTAAGTGCCTAGCTCGATACATAAACGGGTCTCTCTGGTTAGACC
AGATCTGAGCCTGGGAGCTCTCTGGCTAACTAGGGAACCCACTGCTTAAGCCTCAATAAAGCTTGCCTTG
AGTGCTTCAAGTAGTGTGTGCCCGTCTGTTGTGTGACTCTGGTAACTAGAGATCCCTCAGACCCTTTTAG
TCAGTGTGGAAAATCTCTAGCAGTGGCGCCCGAACAGGGACTTGAAAGCGAAAGGGAAACCAGAGGAGCT
CTCTCGACGCAGGACTCGGCTTGCTGAAGCGCGCACGGCAAGAGGCGAGGGGCGGCGACTGGTGAGTACG
CCAAAAATTTTGACTAGCGGAGGCTAGAAGGAGAGAGATGGGTGCGAGAGCGTCAGTATTAAGCGGGGGA
GAATTAGATCGCGATGGGAAAAAATTCGGTTAAGGCCAGGGGGAAAGAAAAAATATAAATTAAAACATAT
AGTATGGGCAAGCAGGGAGCTAGAACGATTCGCAGTTAATCCTGGCCTGTTAGAAACATCAGAAGGCTGT
AGACAAATACTGGGACAGCTACAACCATCCCTTCAGACAGGATCAGAAGAACTTAGATCATTATATAATA
CAGTAGCAACCCTCTATTGTGTGCATCAAAGGATAGAGATAAAAGACACCAAGGAAGCTTTAGACAAGAT
AGAGGAAGAGCAAAACAAAAGTAAGACCACCGCACAGCAAGCGGCCGCTGATCTTCAGACCTGGAGGAGG
AGATATGAGGGACAATTGGAGAAGTGAATTATATAAATATAAAGTAGTAAAAATTGAACCATTAGGAGTA
GCACCCACCAAGGCAAAGAGAAGAGTGGTGCAGAGAGAAAAAAGAGCAGTGGGAATAGGAGCTTTGTTCC
TTGGGTTCTTGGGAGCAGCAGGAAGCACTATGGGCGCAGCGTCAATGACGCTGACGGTACAGGCCAGACA
ATTATTGTCTGGTATAGTGCAGCAGCAGAACAATTTGCTGAGGGCTATTGAGGCGCAACAGCATCTGTTG
CAACTCACAGTCTGGGGCATCAAGCAGCTCCAGGCAAGAATCCTGGCTGTGGAAAGATACCTAAAGGATC
AACAGCTCCTGGGGATTTGGGGTTGCTCTGGAAAACTCATTTGCACCACTGCTGTGCCTTGGAATGCTAG
TTGGAGTAATAAATCTCTGGAACAGATTTGGAATCACACGACCTGGATGGAGTGGGACAGAGAAATTAAC
AATTACACAAGCTTAATACACTCCTTAATTGAAGAATCGCAAAACCAGCAAGAAAAGAATGAACAAGAAT
TATTGGAATTAGATAAATGGGCAAGTTTGTGGAATTGGTTTAACATAACAAATTGGCTGTGGTATATAAA
ATTATTCATAATGATAGTAGGAGGCTTGGTAGGTTTAAGAATAGTTTTTGCTGTACTTTCTATAGTGAAT
AGAGTTAGGCAGGGATATTCACCATTATCGTTTCAGACCCACCTCCCAACCCCGAGGGGACCCAGAGAGG
GCCTATTTCCCATGATTCCTTCATATTTGCATATACGATACAAGGCTGTTAGAGAGATAATTAGAATTAA
TTTGACTGTAAACACAAAGATATTAGTACAAAATACGTGACGTAGAAAGTAATAATTTCTTGGGTAGTTT
GCAGTTTTAAAATTATGTTTTAAAATGGACTATCATATGCTTACCGTAACTTGAAAGTATTTCGATTTCT
TGGCTTTATATATCTTGTGGAAAGGACGAAACACCGTCTGGATGATGCTACTAACAGTTTTAGAGCTAGA
AATAGCAAGTTAAAATAAGGCTAGTCCGTTATCAACTTGAAAAAGTGGCACCGAGTCGGTGCTTTTTTAA
GCTTGGCGTAACTAGATCTTGAGACAAATGGCAGTATTCATCCACAATTTTAAAAGAAAAGGGGGGATTG
GGGGGTACAGTGCAGGGGAAAGAATAGTAGACATAATAGCAACAGACATACAAACTAAAGAATTACAAAA
ACAAATTACAAAAATTCAAAATTTTCGGGTTTATTACAGGGACAGCAGAGATCCACTTTGGCGCCGGCTC
GAGGGGG
Features (pLannotate 1.2.2; 29 found; start..end, strand, type, name):
     14..80      +  CDS            small t antigen (fragment): SV40 (simian virus 40) small t antigen
    106..317     +  promoter       EF-1α core promoter: core promoter for human elongation factor EF-1α
    318..1256    +  intron         EF-1α intron A: intron upstream of the start codon of human EF-1α
   1278..1877    +  CDS            PuroR (fragment): puromycin N-acetyltransferase; pac from Streptomyces; confers resistance to puromycin
   1893..2481    +  misc_feature   WPRE: woodchuck hepatitis virus posttranscriptional regulatory element
   2532..2551    +  misc_feature   cPPT/CTS (fragment): central polypurine tract and central termination sequence of HIV-1
   2553..2786    +  LTR            3' LTR (ΔU3): self-inactivating 3' long terminal repeat (LTR) from HIV-1
   2864..2985    +  polyA_signal   SV40 poly(A) signal: SV40 polyadenylation signal
   3025..3160    +  rep_origin     SV40 ori: SV40 origin of replication
   3181..3199    -  promoter       T7 promoter: promoter for bacteriophage T7 RNA polymerase
   3207..3362    +  CDS            lacZα (fragment): LacZα fragment of β-galactosidase; lacZ fragment
   3367..3795    +  rep_origin     f1 ori (sequence partly withheld): f1 bacteriophage origin of replication; arrow indicates direction of (+) strand synthesis
   3848..3952    +  promoter       AmpR promoter: bla
   3953..4813    +  CDS            AmpR: β-lactamase; bla; confers resistance to ampicillin, carbenicillin, and related antibiotics
   4984..5572    +  rep_origin     ori: high-copy-number ColE1/pMB1/pBR322/pUC origin of replication
   5755..5847    +  CDS            lacI (fragment): lac repressor; lacI; The lac repressor binds to the lac operator to inhibit transcription in E. coli. This inhibition can be relieved by adding lactose or isopropyl-β-D-thiogalactopyranoside (IPTG).
   5860..5881    +  protein_bind   CAP binding site: CAP binding activates transcription in the presence of cAMP. E. coli catabolite activator protein
   5896..5926    +  promoter       lac promoter: promoter for the E. coli lac operon
   5934..5950    +  protein_bind   lac operator: The lac repressor binds to the lac operator to inhibit transcription in E. coli. This inhibition can be relieved by adding lactose or isopropyl-β-D-thiogalactopyranoside (IPTG). lac repressor encoded by lacI
   5995..6013    +  promoter       T3 promoter: promoter for bacteriophage T3 RNA polymerase
   6041..6267    +  promoter       RSV promoter: Rous sarcoma virus enhancer/promoter
   6268..6448    +  LTR            5' LTR (truncated): truncated 5' long terminal repeat (LTR) from HIV-1
   6495..6620    +  misc_feature   HIV-1 Ψ: packaging signal of human immunodeficiency virus type 1
   6604..6967    +  CDS            HIV-1 gag (fragment): gag protein from human immunodeficiency virus 1; gag
   7113..7346    +  misc_feature   RRE: The Rev response element (RRE) of HIV-1 allows for Rev-dependent mRNA export from the nucleus to the cytoplasm.
   7723..7749    +  CDS            Rev (fragment): human immunodeficiency virus 1 (HIV-1) Rev protein; rev; enhances nuclear export of unspliced and incompletely spliced viral mRNAs
   7753..7993    +  promoter       U6 promoter: RNA polymerase III promoter for human U6 snRNA
   8023..8098    +  misc_RNA       gRNA scaffold: guide RNA scaffold for the Streptococcus pyogenes CRISPR/Cas9 system
   8154..8271    +  misc_feature   cPPT/CTS: central polypurine tract and central termination sequence of HIV-1
