[The description below was written by a language model from this plasmid's Addgene catalogue record and pLannotate feature annotations shown in this document.]
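Description:
DSTYK gRNA (BRDN0001146496) is a third-generation lentiviral CRISPR guide plasmid built on the lentiGuide-Puro backbone, carrying a single guide RNA directed against human DSTYK (also known as RIPK5 or DustyPK), a dual serine/threonine and tyrosine protein kinase. It is propagated in E. coli as a high-copy plasmid through a ColE1/pUC-type origin with ampicillin selection from the β-lactamase gene. The annotated 8.3 kb sequence also contains an f1 origin, an SV40 origin and remnants of lac and phage promoter elements inherited from the cloning backbone.

The transfer cassette begins with an RSV promoter fused to a truncated HIV-1 5' LTR, which makes genomic RNA production Tat-independent, followed by the Ψ packaging signal, a gag fragment and the Rev response element for Rev-dependent nuclear export. Downstream, a human U6 RNA polymerase III promoter drives the DSTYK-specific spacer joined to the Streptococcus pyogenes Cas9 gRNA scaffold. A cPPT/CTS element, which aids nuclear import of the viral genome, follows. Next, the EF-1α core promoter with its intron A expresses puromycin N-acetyltransferase for selection of transduced mammalian cells. A WPRE enhances transcript expression, and the ΔU3 self-inactivating 3' LTR disables LTR promoter activity after integration.

The plasmid does not encode Cas9, so it must be paired with a separate Cas9 vector such as lentiCas9-Blast or used in cells already expressing Cas9. The guide was designed against two DSTYK reference transcripts and belongs to a human kinome gRNA collection. It is intended for knocking out DSTYK in human cells.
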