Addgene plasmid #76298: DSTYK gRNA (BRDN0001146496)
Purpose: 3rd generation lentiviral gRNA plasmid targeting human DSTYK
Depositing lab: John Doench & David Root. Depositing organization: Broad Institute. Publication: Optimized sgRNA design to maximize activity and minimize off-target effects of CRISPR-Cas9. Doench JG, Fusi N, Sullender M, Hegde M, Vaimberg EW, Donovan KF, Smith I, Tothova Z, Wilen C, Orchard R, Virgin HW, Listgarten J, Root DE. Nat Biotechnol. 2016 Jan 18. doi: 10.1038/nbt.3437. PubMed 26780180.
Backbone
  Vector backbone: lentiGuide-Puro
  Backbone manufacturer: Zhang Lab (Addgene plasmid # 52963)
  Vector type: Mammalian Expression, Lentiviral, CRISPR
  Selectable markers: Puromycin
Growth in bacteria
  Bacterial resistance: Ampicillin, 100 μg/mL
  Growth temperature: 37°C
  Growth strain: DH5alpha
  Copy number: High Copy
Gene/Insert
  Gene/Insert name: DSTYK (alt names: DSTYK; NM_015375.2)
  gRNA/shRNA sequence: TCTGGATGATGCTACTAACA
  Species: H. sapiens (human)
  Entrez Gene: DSTYK (a.k.a. RIP5, RIPK5, DustyPK, HDCMD38P, KIAA0472)
  Promoter: hU6
  Cloning method: Unknown
  Sequencing primers: 5′ U6-F; 3′ pS2-R
Terms and licenses: Academic/Nonprofit Terms; Industry Terms: Not Available to Industry
Depositor comments: The gRNA was designed to target the following Genbank reference sequence(s): NM_015375.2,NM_199462.2. Note that this plasmid does NOT contain Cas9. It should be used in conjunction with lentiCas9-Blast (Addgene #52962) or otherwise with cell lines already expressing Cas9. Browse the full kinome gRNA library at http://www.addgene.org/pooled-library/broadgpp-human-kinome/ or visit http://www.broadinstitute.org/rnai/public/ for detailed protocols and information.
How to cite: DSTYK gRNA (BRDN0001146496) was a gift from John Doench & David Root (Addgene plasmid # 76298 ; http://n2t.net/addgene:76298 ; RRID:Addgene_76298)
