>Addgene plasmid #76298 | DSTYK gRNA (BRDN0001146496) | depositor partial sequence | sequence record 143758 | Target Sequence
TCTGGATGATGCTACTAACA
