>Addgene plasmid #76298 | DSTYK gRNA (BRDN0001146496) | addgene partial sequence | sequence record 185569 | hU6-F
GTAGAAAGTAATAATTTCTTGGGTAGTTTGCAGTTTTAAAATTATGTTTTAAAATGGACTATCATATGCT
TACCGTAACTTGAAAGTATTTCGATTTCTTGGCTTTATATATCTTGTGGAAAGGACGAAACACCGTCTGG
ATGATGCTACTAACAGTTTTAGAGCTAGAAATAGCAAGTTAAAATAAGGCTAGTCCGTTATCAACTTGAA
AAAGTGGCACCGAGTCGGTGCTTTTTTAAGCTTGGCGTAACTAGATCTTGAGACAAATGGCAGTATTCAT
CCACAATTTTAAAAGAAAAGGGGGGATTGGGGGGTACAGTGCAGGGGAAAGAATAGTAGACATAATAGCA
ACAGACATACAAACTAAAGAATTACAAAAACAAATTACAAAAATTCAAAATTTTCGGGTTTATTACAGGG
ACAGCAGAGATCCACTTTGGCGCCGGCTCGAGGGGGCCCGGGTGCAAAGATGGATAAAGTTTTAAACAGA
GAGGAATCTTTGCAGCTAATGGACCTTCTAGGTCTTGAAAGGAGTGGGAATTGGCTCCGGTGCCCGTCAG
TGGGCAGAGC
